>Addgene plasmid #64788 | pGL3-IRES-miR34a-P4 | depositor full sequence | sequence record 109365 | pGL3-IRES-miR34a-P4 sequence 5933 bps
GGTACCGAGCTCTTACGCGTGCTAGCCCGGGCTCGAGCGCCCTGCCTGGCCCCCACCTGGTCCTCTTTCC
TTTTCAGGTGGAGGAGATGCCGCTGTCCCGTCGGTCTGGGGACAGCCCAGCTCCCCGGATCCCGGGCTGG
AGAGACGCGTCGCGGCCCCGGGGCCTGGTGGCACGAGCAGGAAGGAGGACCCGGCGGCGGGCTCTGCCTG
GGCTTGCCTGGGCTTGTTCCGAGCCGGGCTGCTTCTCGGTGACCACGCAGATCGGGGGCATTTGGAGATT
TTGCGGGAGTCCTGCAGCCAAGCTCCGGGGCAGGAGAGGCCTGGAAGCCTGCACTACCTGCTCGCCCCGT
CCCAGCATGCACCCAGGTAAACGCTTGTGTTTCTCAGTCCGTGCGAAAGTTTGCAAAGAAGGAGGCGGGA
ACTAGACCAACAACTTTAATAATCATAGTCATAATAATGAAAACCCTGTTCAATTGTGTAGCCTCCGTAA
GGGGAAGAATTTCCAAGAAGCAACAAAATGTTCTTTGATTTCATAATCTCTGGGGAGAAAGGATTCCTCG
AGATCTGACCCCATGCATCGAATTCCGCCCCCCCCCCCTAACGTTACTGGCCGAAGCCGCTTGGAATAAG
GCCGGTGTGCGTTTGTCTATATGTTATTTTCCACCATATTGCCGTCTTTTGGCAATGTGAGGGCCCGGAA
ACCTGGCCCTGTCTTCTTGACGAGCATTCCTAGGGGTCTTTCCCCTCTCGCCAAAGGAATGCAAGGTCTG
TTGAATGTCGTGAAGGAAGCAGTTCCTCTGGAAGCTTCTTGAAGACAAACAACGTCTGTAGCGACCCTTT
GCAGGCAGCGGAACCCCCCACCTGGCGACAGGTGCCTCTGCGGCCAAAAGCCACGTGTATAAGATACACC
TGCAAAGGCGGCACAACCCCAGTGCCACGTTGTGAGTTGGATAGTTGTGGAAAGAGTCAAATGGCTCTCC
TCAAGCGTATTCAACAAGGGGCTGAAGGATGCCCAGAAGGTACCCCATTGTATGGGATCTGATCTGGGGC
CTCGGTGCACATGCTTTACATGTGTTTAGTCGAGGTTAAAAAAACGTCTAGGCCCCCCGAACCACGGGGA
CGTGGTTTTCCTTTGAAAAACACGATGATAAGATCTGCGATCTAAGTAAGCTTGGCATTCCGGTACTGTT
GGTAAAGCCACCATGGAAGACGCCAAAAACATAAAGAAAGGCCCGGCGCCATTCTATCCGCTGGAAGATG
GAACCGCTGGAGAGCAACTGCATAAGGCTATGAAGAGATACGCCCTGGTTCCTGGAACAATTGCTTTTAC
AGATGCACATATCGAGGTGGACATCACTTACGCTGAGTACTTCGAAATGTCCGTTCGGTTGGCAGAAGCT
ATGAAACGATATGGGCTGAATACAAATCACAGAATCGTCGTATGCAGTGAAAACTCTCTTCAATTCTTTA
TGCCGGTGTTGGGCGCGTTATTTATCGGAGTTGCAGTTGCGCCCGCGAACGACATTTATAATGAACGTGA
ATTGCTCAACAGTATGGGCATTTCGCAGCCTACCGTGGTGTTCGTTTCCAAAAAGGGGTTGCAAAAAATT
TTGAACGTGCAAAAAAAGCTCCCAATCATCCAAAAAATTATTATCATGGATTCTAAAACGGATTACCAGG
GATTTCAGTCGATGTACACGTTCGTCACATCTCATCTACCTCCCGGTTTTAATGAATACGATTTTGTGCC
AGAGTCCTTCGATAGGGACAAGACAATTGCACTGATCATGAACTCCTCTGGATCTACTGGTCTGCCTAAA
GGTGTCGCTCTGCCTCATAGAACTGCCTGCGTGAGATTCTCGCATGCCAGAGATCCTATTTTTGGCAATC
AAATCATTCCGGATACTGCGATTTTAAGTGTTGTTCCATTCCATCACGGTTTTGGAATGTTTACTACACT
CGGATATTTGATATGTGGATTTCGAGTCGTCTTAATGTATAGATTTGAAGAAGAGCTGTTTCTGAGGAGC
CTTCAGGATTACAAGATTCAAAGTGCGCTGCTGGTGCCAACCCTATTCTCCTTCTTCGCCAAAAGCACTC
TGATTGACAAATACGATTTATCTAATTTACACGAAATTGCTTCTGGTGGCGCTCCCCTCTCTAAGGAAGT
CGGGGAAGCGGTTGCCAAGAGGTTCCATCTGCCAGGTATCAGGCAAGGATATGGGCTCACTGAGACTACA
TCAGCTATTCTGATTACACCCGAGGGGGATGATAAACCGGGCGCGGTCGGTAAAGTTGTTCCATTTTTTG
AAGCGAAGGTTGTGGATCTGGATACCGGGAAAACGCTGGGCGTTAATCAAAGAGGCGAACTGTGTGTGAG
AGGTCCTATGATTATGTCCGGTTATGTAAACAATCCGGAAGCGACCAACGCCTTGATTGACAAGGATGGA
TGGCTACATTCTGGAGACATAGCTTACTGGGACGAAGACGAACACTTCTTCATCGTTGACCGCCTGAAGT
CTCTGATTAAGTACAAAGGCTATCAGGTGGCTCCCGCTGAATTGGAATCCATCTTGCTCCAACACCCCAA
CATCTTCGACGCAGGTGTCGCAGGTCTTCCCGACGATGACGCCGGTGAACTTCCCGCCGCCGTTGTTGTT
TTGGAGCACGGAAAGACGATGACGGAAAAAGAGATCGTGGATTACGTCGCCAGTCAAGTAACAACCGCGA
AAAAGTTGCGCGGAGGAGTTGTGTTTGTGGACGAAGTACCGAAAGGTCTTACCGGAAAACTCGACGCAAG
AAAAATCAGAGAGATCCTCATAAAGGCCAAGAAGGGCGGAAAGATCGCCGTGTAATTCTAGAGTCGGGGC
GGCCGGCCGCTTCGAGCAGACATGATAAGATACATTGATGAGTTTGGACAAACCACAACTAGAATGCAGT
GAAAAAAATGCTTTATTTGTGAAATTTGTGATGCTATTGCTTTATTTGTAACCATTATAAGCTGCAATAA
ACAAGTTAACAACAACAATTGCATTCATTTTATGTTTCAGGTTCAGGGGGAGGTGTGGGAGGTTTTTTAA
AGCAAGTAAAACCTCTACAAATGTGGTAAAATCGATAAGGATCCGTCGACCGATGCCCTTGAGAGCCTTC
AACCCAGTCAGCTCCTTCCGGTGGGCGCGGGGCATGACTATCGTCGCCGCACTTATGACTGTCTTCTTTA
TCATGCAACTCGTAGGACAGGTGCCGGCAGCGCTCTTCCGCTTCCTCGCTCACTGACTCGCTGCGCTCGG
TCGTTCGGCTGCGGCGAGCGGTATCAGCTCACTCAAAGGCGGTAATACGGTTATCCACAGAATCAGGGGA
TAACGCAGGAAAGAACATGTGAGCAAAAGGCCAGCAAAAGGCCAGGAACCGTAAAAAGGCCGCGTTGCTG
GCGTTTTTCCATAGGCTCCGCCCCCCTGACGAGCATCACAAAAATCGACGCTCAAGTCAGAGGTGGCGAA
ACCCGACAGGACTATAAAGATACCAGGCGTTTCCCCCTGGAAGCTCCCTCGTGCGCTCTCCTGTTCCGAC
CCTGCCGCTTACCGGATACCTGTCCGCCTTTCTCCCTTCGGGAAGCGTGGCGCTTTCTCATAGCTCACGC
TGTAGGTATCTCAGTTCGGTGTAGGTCGTTCGCTCCAAGCTGGGCTGTGTGCACGAACCCCCCGTTCAGC
CCGACCGCTGCGCCTTATCCGGTAACTATCGTCTTGAGTCCAACCCGGTAAGACACGACTTATCGCCACT
GGCAGCAGCCACTGGTAACAGGATTAGCAGAGCGAGGTATGTAGGCGGTGCTACAGAGTTCTTGAAGTGG
TGGCCTAACTACGGCTACACTAGAAGAACAGTATTTGGTATCTGCGCTCTGCTGAAGCCAGTTACCTTCG
GAAAAAGAGTTGGTAGCTCTTGATCCGGCAAACAAACCACCGCTGGTAGCGGTGGTTTTTTTGTTTGCAA
GCAGCAGATTACGCGCAGAAAAAAAGGATCTCAAGAAGATCCTTTGATCTTTTCTACGGGGTCTGACGCT
CAGTGGAACGAAAACTCACGTTAAGGGATTTTGGTCATGAGATTATCAAAAAGGATCTTCACCTAGATCC
TTTTAAATTAAAAATGAAGTTTTAAATCAATCTAAAGTATATATGAGTAAACTTGGTCTGACAGTTACCA
ATGCTTAATCAGTGAGGCACCTATCTCAGCGATCTGTCTATTTCGTTCATCCATAGTTGCCTGACTCCCC
GTCGTGTAGATAACTACGATACGGGAGGGCTTACCATCTGGCCCCAGTGCTGCAATGATACCGCGAGACC
CACGCTCACCGGCTCCAGATTTATCAGCAATAAACCAGCCAGCCGGAAGGGCCGAGCGCAGAAGTGGTCC
TGCAACTTTATCCGCCTCCATCCAGTCTATTAATTGTTGCCGGGAAGCTAGAGTAAGTAGTTCGCCAGTT
AATAGTTTGCGCAACGTTGTTGCCATTGCTACAGGCATCGTGGTGTCACGCTCGTCGTTTGGTATGGCTT
CATTCAGCTCCGGTTCCCAACGATCAAGGCGAGTTACATGATCCCCCATGTTGTGCAAAAAAGCGGTTAG
CTCCTTCGGTCCTCCGATCGTTGTCAGAAGTAAGTTGGCCGCAGTGTTATCACTCATGGTTATGGCAGCA
CTGCATAATTCTCTTACTGTCATGCCATCCGTAAGATGCTTTTCTGTGACTGGTGAGTACTCAACCAAGT
CATTCTGAGAATAGTGTATGCGGCGACCGAGTTGCTCTTGCCCGGCGTCAATACGGGATAATACCGCGCC
ACATAGCAGAACTTTAAAAGTGCTCATCATTGGAAAACGTTCTTCGGGGCGAAAACTCTCAAGGATCTTA
CCGCTGTTGAGATCCAGTTCGATGTAACCCACTCGTGCACCCAACTGATCTTCAGCATCTTTTACTTTCA
CCAGCGTTTCTGGGTGAGCAAAAACAGGAAGGCAAAATGCCGCAAAAAAGGGAATAAGGGCGACACGGAA
ATGTTGAATACTCATACTCTTCCTTTTTCAATATTATTGAAGCATTTATCAGGGTTATTGTCTCATGAGC
GGATACATATTTGAATGTATTTAGAAAAATAAACAAATAGGGGTTCCGCGCACATTTCCCCGAAAAGTGC
CACCTG
[124 nt withheld, positions 5187-5310]
C
[91 nt withheld, positions 5312-5402]
A
[49 nt withheld, positions 5404-5452]
CCTTTGACGTTGGAGTCCACGTTCTTT
[37 nt withheld, positions 5480-5516]
ACCCTATCTCGGTCTATTCTTTTGATTTATAAGGGATTTTGCCGATTTCGGCCTATTGGTTAAAAAATGA
GCTGATTTAACAAAAATTTAACGCGAATTTTAACAAAATATTAACGCTTACAATTTGCCATTCGCCATTC
AGGCTGCGCAACTGTTGGGAAGGGCGATCGGTGCGGGCCTCTTCGCTATTACGCCAGCCCAAGCTACCAT
GATAAGTAAGTAATATTAAGGTACGGGAGGTACTTGGAGCGGCCGCAATAAAATATCTTTATTTTCATTA
CATCTGTGTGTTGGTTTTTTGTGTGAATCGATAGTACTAACATACGCTCTCCATCAAAACAAAACGAAAC
AAAACAAACTAGCAAAATAGGCTGTCCCCAGTGCAAGTGCAGGTGCCAGAACATTTCTCTATCGATA
Features (pLannotate 1.2.2; 12 found; start..end, strand, type, name):
    689..1151    +  misc_feature   IRES: internal ribosome entry site (IRES) of the encephalomyocarditis virus (EMCV)
   1203..2855    +  CDS            luciferase: firefly luciferase; luc+; enhanced luc+ version of the luciferase gene
   2896..3017    -  polyA_signal   SV40 poly(A) signal: SV40 polyadenylation signal
   3040..3108    -  CDS            large T antigen (fragment): large T antigen from SV40 (simian virus 40)
   3124..3256    +  CDS            TcR (fragment): tetracycline efflux protein; tet; confers resistance to tetracycline
   3436..4024    -  rep_origin     ori: high-copy-number ColE1/pMB1/pBR322/pUC origin of replication
   4195..5055    -  CDS            AmpR: β-lactamase; bla; confers resistance to ampicillin, carbenicillin, and related antibiotics
   5056..5160    -  promoter       AmpR promoter: bla
   5187..5615    +  rep_origin     f1 ori (sequence partly withheld): f1 bacteriophage origin of replication; arrow indicates direction of (+) strand synthesis
   5647..5714    -  CDS            lacZα (fragment): LacZα fragment of β-galactosidase; lacZ fragment
   5773..5821    +  polyA_signal   poly(A) signal: synthetic polyadenylation signal
   5835..5926    +  misc_feature   pause site: RNA polymerase II transcriptional pause signal from the human α2 globin gene
