[The description below was written by a language model from this plasmid's Addgene catalogue record and pLannotate feature annotations shown in this document.]
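Description:
pGL3-IRES-miR34a-P4 is a firefly luciferase promoter-reporter plasmid built on pGL3-Basic-IRES, a lab-modified derivative of the promoterless pGL3-Basic vector. It is propagated in E. coli as a high-copy plasmid through a ColE1/pUC-type origin and selected with ampicillin via the β-lactamase gene and its bla promoter. An f1 origin is also present. The short large T antigen, TcR and lacZα fragments picked up by annotation are backbone remnants rather than functional genes. The total size is 5,933 bp, of which 5,408 bp is backbone.

The insert is a 525 bp human genomic fragment designated miR-34a promoter P4, from the MIR34A locus, cloned into a single XhoI site that is retained on both sides. Because one enzyme was used, orientation cannot be inferred from the cloning sites. The feature table does not annotate the fragment itself, but it would fall in the unannotated region upstream of the EMCV IRES. Downstream, the IRES precedes the luc+ coding sequence, followed by the SV40 polyadenylation signal. The IRES allows cap-independent translation of luciferase from whatever transcript the test fragment initiates, so that upstream sequences in the 5′ leader need not interfere with reporter translation. A synthetic poly(A) signal and the α2-globin transcriptional pause site lie upstream of the cloning region to suppress read-through transcription from the backbone, lowering background.

The plasmid is intended for transfection-based reporter assays measuring the promoter activity of this MIR34A fragment. The associated work concerns p53 transactivation of miR-34a, and the P4 name suggests it is one of a series of promoter fragments, though the record does not specify its boundaries or whether it contains a p53 binding site.
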