Addgene plasmid #64788: pGL3-IRES-miR34a-P4
Purpose: Luciferase expression driven by miR-34a promoter P4
Depositing lab: Joshua Mendell. Depositing organization: Johns Hopkins University and School of Medicine. Publication: Transactivation of miR-34a by p53 broadly influences gene expression and promotes apoptosis. Chang TC, Wentzel EA, Kent OA, Ramachandran K, Mullendore M, Lee KH, Feldmann G, Yamakuchi M, Ferlito M, Lowenstein CJ, Arking DE, Beer MA, Maitra A, Mendell JT. Mol Cell. 2007 Jun 8;26(5):745-52. Epub 2007 May 31. 10.1016/j.molcel.2007.05.010 PubMed 17540599.
Backbone
  Vector backbone: pGL3-Basic-IRES
  Backbone manufacturer: Joshua Mendell
  Backbone size w/o insert (bp): 5408
  Total vector size (bp): 5933
  Vector type: Luciferase
Growth in bacteria
  Bacterial resistance: Ampicillin, 100 μg/mL
  Growth temperature: 37°C
  Growth strain: DH5alpha
  Copy number: High Copy
Gene/Insert
  Gene/Insert name: miR-34a promoter P4
  Species: H. sapiens (human)
  Insert size (bp): 525
  Entrez Gene: MIR34A (a.k.a. MIRN34A, miRNA34A, mir-34, mir-34a)
  Cloning method: Restriction Enzyme; 5′ cloning site XhoI (not destroyed); 3′ cloning site XhoI (not destroyed)
  Sequencing primers: 5′ RVprimer3; 3′ GLprimer2
Terms and licenses: Academic/Nonprofit Terms; Industry Terms: Not Available to Industry
How to cite: pGL3-IRES-miR34a-P4 was a gift from Joshua Mendell (Addgene plasmid # 64788 ; http://n2t.net/addgene:64788 ; RRID:Addgene_64788)
