>Addgene plasmid #64788 | pGL3-IRES-miR34a-P4 | addgene partial sequence | sequence record 117406 | RVprimer3 5'-CTAGCAAAATAGGCTGTCCC-3'
TCGATAGGTACCGAGCTCTTACGCGTGCTAGCCCGGGCTCGAGCGCCCTGCCTGGCCCCCACCTGGTCCT
CTTTCCTTTTCAGGTGGAGGAGATGCCGCTGTCCCGTCGGTCTGGGGACAGCCCAGCTCCCCGGATCCCG
GGCTGGAGAGACGCGTCGCGGCCCCGGGGCCTGGTGGCACGAGCAGGAAGGAGGACCCGGCGGCGGGCTC
TGCCTGGGCTTGCCTGGGCTTGTTCCGAGCCGGGCTGCTTCTCGGTGACCACGCAGATCGGGGGCATTTG
GAGATTTTGCGGGAGTCCTGCAGCCAAGCTCCGGGGCAGGAGAGGCCTGGAAGCCTGCACTACCTGCTCG
CCCCGTCCCAGCATGCACCCAGGTAAACGCTTGTGTTTCTCAGTCCGTGCGAAAGTTTGCAAAGAAGGAG
GCGGGAACTAGACCAACAACTTTAATAATCATAGTCATAATAATGAAAACCCTGTTCAATTGTGTAGCCT
CCGTAAGGGGAAGAATTTCCAAGAAGCAACAAAATGTTCTTTGATTTCATAATCTCTGGGGAGAAAGGAT
TCCTCGAGATCTGACCCCATGCATCGAATTCCGCCCCCCCCCCCTA
