>Addgene plasmid #64788 | pGL3-IRES-miR34a-P4 | addgene partial sequence | sequence record 117408 | IRES-F 5'-TGGCTCTCCTCAAGCGTATT-3'
CCCATTGTATGGGATCTGATCTGGGGCCTCGGTGCACATGCTTTACATGTGTTTAGTCGAGGTTAAAAAA
ACGTCTAGGCCCCCCGAACCACGGGGACGTGGTTTTCCTTTGAAAAACACGATGATAAGATCTGCGATCT
AAGTAAGCTTGGCATTCCGGTACTGTTGGTAAAGCCACCATGGAAGACGCCAAAAACATAAAGAAAGGCC
CGGCGCCATTCTATCCGCTGGAAGATGGAACCGCTGGAGAGCAACTGCATAAGGCTATGAAGAGATACGC
CCTGGTTCCTGGAACAATTGCTTTTACAGATGCACATATCGAGGTGGACATCACTTACGCTGAGTACTTC
GAAATGTCCGTTCGGTTGGCAGAAGCTATGAAACGATATGGGCTGAATACAAATCACAGAATCGTCGTAT
GCAGTGAAAACTCTCTTCAATTCTTTATGCCGGTGTTGGGCGCGTTATTTATCGGAGTTGCAGTTGCGCC
CGCGAACGACATTTATAATGAACGTGAATTGCTCAACAGTATGGGCATTTCGCAGCCTACCGTGGTGTTC
GTTTCCAAAAAGGGGTTGCAAAAAATTTTGAACGTGCAAAAAAAGCTCCCAATCATCCAAAAAATTATTA
TCATGGATTCTAAAACGGATTACCAGGGATTTCAGTCGATGTACACGTTCGTCACATCTCATCTACCTCC
CGGTTTTAATGAATACGATTTTGTGCCAGAGTCCTTCGATAGGGACAAGACAATTGCACTGATCATGAAC
TCCTCTGGATCTACTGGTCTGCCTAAAGGTGTCGCTCTGCCTCATAGAACTGCCTGCGTGAGATTCTCGC
ATGCCAGAGATCCTATTTTTGGCA
